>Addgene plasmid #163691 | LoriT | depositor full sequence | sequence record 317220 | LoriT sequence 3394 bps
GTGGCCAATATGGACAACTTCTTCGCCCCCGTTTTCACCATGGGCAAATATTATACGCAAGGCGACAAGG
TGCTGATGCCGCTGGCGATTCAGGTTCATCATGCCGTTTGTGATGGCTTCCATGTCGGCAGAATGCTTAA
TGAATTACAACAGTACTGCGATGAGTGGCAGGGCGGGGCGTAACTGTCAGACCAAGTTTACTCATATATA
CTTTAGATTGATTTAAAACTTCATTTTTAATTTAAAAGGATCTAGGTGAAGATCCTTTTTGATAATCTCA
TGACCAAAATCCCTTAACGTGAGTTTTCGTTCCACTGAGCGTCAGACCCCGTAGAAAAGATCAAAGGATC
TTCTTGAGATCCTTTTTTTCTGCGCGTAATCTGCTGCTTGCAAACAAAAAAACCACCGCTACCAGCGGTG
GTTTGTTTGCCGGATCAAGAGCTACCAACTCTTTTTCCGAAGGTAACTGGCTTCAGCAGAGCGCAGATAC
CAAATACTGTCCTTCTAGTGTAGCCGTAGTTAGGCCACCACTTCAAGAACTCTGTAGCACCGCCTACATA
CCTCGCTCTGCTAATCCTGTTACCAGTGGCTGCTGCCAGTGGCGATAAGTCGTGTCTTACCGGGTTGGAC
TCAAGACGATAGTTACCGGATAAGGCGCAGCGGTCGGGCTGAACGGGGGGTTCGTGCACACAGCCCAGCT
TGGAGCGAACGACCTACACCGAACTGAGATACCTACAGCGTGAGCTATGAGAAAGCGCCACGCTTCCCGA
AGGGAGAAAGGCGGACAGGTATCCGGTAAGCGGCAGGGTCGGAACAGGAGAGCGCACGAGGGAGCTTCCA
GGGGGAAACGCCTGGTATCTTTATAGTCCTGTCGGGTTTCGCCACCTCTGACTTGAGCGTCGATTTTTGT
GATGCTCGTCAGGGGGGCGGAGCCTATGGAAAAACGCCAGCAACGCGGCCTTTTTACGGTTCCTGGCCTT
TTGCTGGCCTTTTGCTCACAGGCGCTCGGTCTTGCCTTGCTCGTCGGTGATGTACTTCACCAGCTCCGCG
AAGTCGCTCTTCTTGATGGAGCGCATGGGGACGTGCTTGGCAATCACGCGCACCCCCCGGCCGTTTTAGC
GGCTAAAAAAGTCATGGCTCTGCCCTCGGGCGGACCACGCCCATCATGACCTTGCCAAGCTCGTCCTGCT
TCTCTTCGATCTTCGCCAGCAGGGCGAGGATCGTGGCATCACCGAACCGCGCCGTGCGCGGGTCGTCGGT
GAGCCAGAGTTTCAGCAGGCCGCCCAGGCGGCCCAGGTCGCCATTGATGCGGGCCAGCTCGCGGACGTGC
TCATAGTCCACGACGCCCGTGATTTTGTAGCCCTGGCCGACGGCCAGCAGGTAGGCCGACAGGCTCATGC
CGGCCGCCGCCGCCTTTTCCTCAATCGCTCTTCGTTCGTCTGGAAGGCAGTACACCTTGATAGGTGGGCT
GCCCTTCCTGGTTGGCTTGGTTTCATCAGCCATCCGCTTGCCCTCATCTGTTACGCCGGCGGTAGCCGGC
CAGCCTCGCAGAGCAGGATTCCCGTTGAGCACCGCCAGGTGCGAATAAGGGACAGTGAAGAAGGAACACC
CGCTCGCGGGTGGGCCTACTTCACCTATCCTGCCCGGCTGACGCCGTTGGATACACCAAGGAAAGTCTAC
ACGAACCCTTTGGCAAAATCCTGTATATCGTGCGAAAAAGGATGGATATACCGAAAAAATCGCTATAATG
ACCCCGAAGCAGGGTTATGCAGCGGAAAAGCGCTTGTTCTTTCCTGCGTTATCCCCTGATTCTGTGGATA
ACCGTATTACCGCCTTTGAGTGAGCTGATACCGCTCGCCGCAGCCGAACGACCGAGCGCAGCGAGTCAGT
GAGCGAGGAAGCAACCTGGCTTATCGAAATTAATACGACTCACTATAGGGAGACCGGCAGATCTGATATC
ATCGATGAATTCGAGCTCCACCGCGGTGGCGGCCGCTCTAGAACTAGTGGATCCACCGGTTCCATGGCTA
GCCACGTGACGCGTGGATCCCCCGGGCTGCAGGAATTCGATATCAAGCTTATCGATACCGCCTCGAGGGG
GGGCCCGGTACCCAATTCGCCCTATAGTGAGTCGTATTACGCGCGCTCACTGGCCGTCGTTTTACAACGT
CGTGACTGGGAAAACCCTGGCGTTACCCAACTTAATCGCCTTGCAGCACATCCCCCTTTCGCCAGCTGGC
GTAATAGCGAAGAGGCCCGCACCGATCGCCCTTCCCAACAGTTGCGCAGCCTGAATGGCGAATGGG
[124 nt withheld, positions 2307-2430]
C
[91 nt withheld, positions 2432-2522]
A
[49 nt withheld, positions 2524-2572]
CCTTTGACGTTGGAGTCCACGTTCTTT
[37 nt withheld, positions 2600-2636]
ACCCTATCTCGGTCTATTCTTTTGATTTATAAGGGATTTTGCCGATTTCGGCCTATTGGTTAAAAAATGA
GCTGATTTAACAAAAATTTAACGCGAATTTTAACAAAATATTAACGCTTACAATTTAGGTGGCACTTTTC
GGGGAAATGTGCGCGGAACCCCTATTTGTTTATTTTTCTAAATACAACGTAAGAGGTTCCAACTTTCACC
ATAATGAAATAAGATCACTACCGGGCGTATTTTTTGAGTTATCGAGATTTTCAGGAGCTAAGGAAGCTAA
AATGGAGAAAAAAATCACTGGATATACCACCGTTGATATATCCCAATGGCATCGTAAAGAACATTTTGAG
GCATTTCAGTCAGTTGCTCAATGTACCTATAACCAGACCGTTCAGCTGGATATTACGGCCTTTTTAAAGA
CCGTAAAGAAAAATAAGCACAAGTTTTATCCGGCCTTTATTCACATTCTTGCCCGCCTGATGAATGCTCA
TCCGGAATTTCGTATGGCAATGAAAGACGGTGAGCTGGTGATATGGGATAGTGTTCACCCTTGTTACACC
GTTTTCCATGAGCAAACTGAAACGTTTTCATCGCTCTGGAGTGAATACCACGACGATTTCCGGCAGTTTC
TACACATATATTCGCAAGATGTGGCGTGTTACGGTGAAAACCTGGCCTATTTCCCTAAAGGGTTTATTGA
GAATATGTTTTTCGTCTCAGCCAATCCCTGGGTGAGTTTCACCAGTTTTGATTTAAAC
Features (pLannotate 1.2.2; 12 found; start..end, strand, type, name):
    354..942     +  rep_origin     ori: high-copy-number ColE1/pMB1/pBR322/pUC origin of replication
    999..1094    -  CDS            traI (fragment): TRAI6_ECOLX - Experimental evidence at protein level: Swiss-Prot protein existence level 1. The initiation process of transfer DNA synthesis requires the interaction of at least three plasmid-specific components (TraH, I, and J) at the transfer origin resulting in the assembly of a specialised nucleoprotein complex - the relaxosome. Site- and strand-specific cleavage at the transfer origin is dependent on TraI and TraJ. From Escherichia coli.
   1132..1503    -  CDS            traJ: oriT-recognizing protein; traJ
   1536..1645    -  oriT           oriT: incP origin of transfer
   1921..1939    +  promoter       T7 promoter: promoter for bacteriophage T7 RNA polymerase
   1973..2019    +  misc_feature   MCS (fragment): pBluescript multiple cloning site
   2121..2139    -  promoter       T7 promoter: promoter for bacteriophage T7 RNA polymerase
   2147..2302    +  CDS            lacZα (fragment): LacZα fragment of β-galactosidase; lacZ fragment
   2307..2735    +  rep_origin     f1 ori (sequence partly withheld): f1 bacteriophage origin of replication; arrow indicates direction of (+) strand synthesis
   2788..2822    +  promoter       AmpR promoter (fragment): bla
   2823..2917    +  promoter       cat promoter (fragment): promoter of the E. coli cat gene encoding chloramphenicol acetyltransferase
   2918..180     +  CDS            cat (across the origin): CAT_ECOLX - Experimental evidence at protein level: Swiss-Prot protein existence level 1. This enzyme is an effector of chloramphenicol resistance in bacteria. From Escherichia coli. This protein is used as a marker in many commonly used cloning vectors, such as pACYC184.
