>Addgene plasmid #163691 | LoriT | addgene full sequence | sequence record 327008 | Addgene NGS Result
TAATACGACTCACTATAGGGAGACCGGCAGATCTGATATCATCGATGAATTCGAGCTCCACCGCGGTGGC
GGCCGCTCTAGAACTAGTGGATCCACCGGTTCCATGGCTAGCCACGTGACGCGTGGATCCCCCGGGCTGC
AGGAATTCGATATCAAGCTTATCGATACCGTCGACCTCGAGGGGGGGCCCGGTACCCAATTCGCCCTATA
GTGAGTCGTATTACGCGCGCTCACTGGCCGTCGTTTTACAACGTCGTGACTGGGAAAACCCTGGCGTTAC
CCAACTTAATCGCCTTGCAGCACATCCCCCTTTCGCCAGCTGGCGTAATAGCGAAGAGGCCCGCACCGAT
CGCCCTTCCCAACAGTTGCGCAGCCTGAATGGCGAATGGG
[124 nt withheld, positions 391-514]
C
[91 nt withheld, positions 516-606]
A
[49 nt withheld, positions 608-656]
CCTTTGACGTTGGAGTCCACGTTCTTT
[37 nt withheld, positions 684-720]
ACCCTATCTCGGTCTATTCTTTTGATTTATAAGGGATTTTGCCGATTTCGGCCTATTGGTTAAAAAATGA
GCTGATTTAACAAAAATTTAACGCGAATTTTAACAAAATATTAACGCTTACAATTTAGGTGGCACTTTTC
GGGGAAATGTGCGCGGAACCCCTATTTGTTTATTTTTCTAAATACAACGTAAGAGGTTCCAACTTTCACC
ATAATGAAATAAGATCACTACCGGGCGTATTTTTTGAGTTATCGAGATTTTCAGGAGCTAAGGAAGCTAA
AATGGAGAAAAAAATCACTGGATATACCACCGTTGATATATCCCAATGGCATCGTAAAGAACATTTTGAG
GCATTTCAGTCAGTTGCTCAATGTACCTATAACCAGACCGTTCAGCTGGATATTACGGCCTTTTTAAAGA
CCGTAAAGAAAAATAAGCACAAGTTTTATCCGGCCTTTATTCACATTCTTGCCCGCCTGATGAATGCTCA
TCCGGAATTTCGTATGGCAATGAAAGACGGTGAGCTGGTGATATGGGATAGTGTTCACCCTTGTTACACC
GTTTTCCATGAGCAAACTGAAACGTTTTCATCGCTCTGGAGTGAATACCACGACGATTTCCGGCAGTTTC
TACACATATATTCGCAAGATGTGGCGTGTTACGGTGAAAACCTGGCCTATTTCCCTAAAGGGTTTATTGA
GAATATGTTTTTCGTCTCAGCCAATCCCTGGGTGAGTTTCACCAGTTTTGATTTAAACGTGGCCAATATG
GACAACTTCTTCGCCCCCGTTTTCACCATGGGCAAATATTATACGCAAGGCGACAAGGTGCTGATGCCGC
TGGCGATTCAGGTTCATCATGCCGTTTGTGATGGCTTCCATGTCGGCAGAATGCTTAATGAATTACAACA
GTACTGCGATGAGTGGCAGGGCGGGGCGTAACTGTCAGACCAAGTTTACTCATATATACTTTAGATTGAT
TTAAAACTTCATTTTTAATTTAAAAGGATCTAGGTGAAGATCCTTTTTGATAATCTCATGACCAAAATCC
CTTAACGTGAGTTTTCGTTCCACTGAGCGTCAGACCCCGTAGAAAAGATCAAAGGATCTTCTTGAGATCC
TTTTTTTCTGCGCGTAATCTGCTGCTTGCAAACAAAAAAACCACCGCTACCAGCGGTGGTTTGTTTGCCG
GATCAAGAGCTACCAACTCTTTTTCCGAAGGTAACTGGCTTCAGCAGAGCGCAGATACCAAATACTGTTC
TTCTAGTGTAGCCGTAGTTAGGCCACCACTTCAAGAACTCTGTAGCACCGCCTACATACCTCGCTCTGCT
AATCCTGTTACCAGTGGCTGCTGCCAGTGGCGATAAGTCGTGTCTTACCGGGTTGGACTCAAGACGATAG
TTACCGGATAAGGCGCAGCGGTCGGGCTGAACGGGGGGTTCGTGCACACAGCCCAGCTTGGAGCGAACGA
CCTACACCGAACTGAGATACCTACAGCGTGAGCTATGAGAAAGCGCCACGCTTCCCGAAGGGAGAAAGGC
GGACAGGTATCCGGTAAGCGGCAGGGTCGGAACAGGAGAGCGCACGAGGGAGCTTCCAGGGGGAAACGCC
TGGTATCTTTATAGTCCTGTCGGGTTTCGCCACCTCTGACTTGAGCGTCGATTTTTGTGATGCTCGTCAG
GGGGGCGGAGCCTATGGAAAAACGCCAGCAACGCGGCCTTTTTACGGTTCCTGGCCTTTTGCTGGCCTTT
TGCTCACATGTGGCGCTCGGTCTTGCCTTGCTCGTCGGTGATGTACTTCACCAGCTCCGCGAAGTCGCTC
TTCTTGATGGAGCGCATGGGGACGTGCTTGGCAATCACGCGCACCCCCCGGCCGTTTTAGCGGCTAAAAA
AGTCATGGCTCTGCCCTCGGGCGGACCACGCCCATCATGACCTTGCCAAGCTCGTCCTGCTTCTCTTCGA
TCTTCGCCAGCAGGGCGAGGATCGTGGCATCACCGAACCGCGCCGTGCGCGGGTCGTCGGTGAGCCAGAG
TTTCAGCAGGCCGCCCAGGCGGCCCAGGTCGCCATTGATGCGGGCCAGCTCGCGGACGTGCTCATAGTCC
ACGACGCCCGTGATTTTGTAGCCCTGGCCGACGGCCAGCAGGTAGGCCGACAGGCTCATGCCGGCCGCCG
CCGCCTTTTCCTCAATCGCTCTTCGTTCGTCTGGAAGGCAGTACACCTTGATAGGTGGGCTGCCCTTCCT
GGTTGGCTTGGTTTCATCAGCCATCCGCTTGCCCTCATCTGTTACGCCGGCGGTAGCCGGCCAGCCTCGC
AGAGCAGGATTCCCGTTGAGCACCGCCAGGTGCGAATAAGGGACAGTGAAGAAGGAACACCCGCTCGCGG
GTGGGCCTACTTCACCTATCCTGCCCGGCTGACGCCGTTGGATACACCAAGGAAAGTCTACACGAACCCT
TTGGCAAAATCCTGTATATCGTGCGAAAAAGGATGGATATACCGAAAAAATCGCTATAATGACCCCGAAG
CAGGGTTATGCAGCGGAAAAGCGCTACATGTTCTTTCCTGCGTTATCCCCTGATTCTGTGGATAACCGTA
TTACCGCCTTTGAGTGAGCTGATACCGCTCGCCGCAGCCGAACGACCGAGCGCAGCGAGTCAGTGAGCGA
GGAAGCAACCTGGCTTATCGAAAT
Features (pLannotate 1.2.2; 14 found; start..end, strand, type, name):
      1..19      +  promoter       T7 promoter: promoter for bacteriophage T7 RNA polymerase
     53..99      +  misc_feature   MCS (fragment): pBluescript multiple cloning site
    123..196     +  misc_feature   MCS (fragment): pBluescript multiple cloning site
    205..223     -  promoter       T7 promoter: promoter for bacteriophage T7 RNA polymerase
    231..386     +  CDS            lacZα (fragment): LacZα fragment of β-galactosidase; lacZ fragment
    391..819     +  rep_origin     f1 ori (sequence partly withheld): f1 bacteriophage origin of replication; arrow indicates direction of (+) strand synthesis
    872..906     +  promoter       AmpR promoter (fragment): bla
    907..1001    +  promoter       cat promoter (fragment): promoter of the E. coli cat gene encoding chloramphenicol acetyltransferase
   1002..1658    +  CDS            cat: CAT_ECOLX - Experimental evidence at protein level: Swiss-Prot protein existence level 1. This enzyme is an effector of chloramphenicol resistance in bacteria. From Escherichia coli. This protein is used as a marker in many commonly used cloning vectors, such as pACYC184.
   1832..2420    +  rep_origin     ori: high-copy-number ColE1/pMB1/pBR322/pUC origin of replication
   2483..2575    -  CDS            traI (fragment): TRAI6_ECOLX - Experimental evidence at protein level: Swiss-Prot protein existence level 1. The initiation process of transfer DNA synthesis requires the interaction of at least three plasmid-specific components (TraH, I, and J) at the transfer origin resulting in the assembly of a specialised nucleoprotein complex - the relaxosome. Site- and strand-specific cleavage at the transfer origin is dependent on TraI and TraJ. From Escherichia coli.
   2613..2984    -  CDS            traJ: oriT-recognizing protein; traJ
   3017..3126    -  oriT           oriT: incP origin of transfer
   3266..3386    +  rep_origin     RSF ori (fragment): Plasmids containing the RSF 1030 origin of replication can be propagated in E. coli cells that contain additional plasmids with compatible origins.
