[The description below was written by a language model from this plasmid's Addgene catalogue record and pLannotate feature annotations shown in this document.]
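Description:
LoriT is a small (about 3.4 kb) bacterial plasmid derived from L4440, the double-T7 vector widely used to produce double-stranded RNA in E. coli for RNAi by feeding in C. elegans. It keeps the defining L4440 arrangement: two bacteriophage T7 promoters in opposite orientation flanking a pBluescript-type multiple cloning site, so that a fragment cloned between them is transcribed from both strands by T7 RNA polymerase to yield dsRNA. In this deposited form the cloning site appears empty; no target gene fragment is annotated. A remnant of lacZα and an f1 phage origin carried over from the parental backbone are also present.

Two modifications distinguish it from L4440. The ampicillin marker has been replaced by a chloramphenicol acetyltransferase (cat) gene driven by its own promoter, with only a short fragment of the AmpR promoter left upstream, so the plasmid is selected with chloramphenicol. In addition, an IncP-type origin of transfer was inserted by Gibson assembly next to the high-copy ColE1/pUC origin; the inserted segment also includes traJ, which encodes the oriT-recognizing protein, and a fragment of traI. The oriT makes the plasmid mobilizable, allowing transfer by conjugation from a donor strain that supplies the remaining transfer functions.

According to the associated publication title, the vector belongs to a conjugation-based pipeline for multiplexed knockdown of gene pairs in C. elegans. The differing marker would plausibly allow co-selection with ampicillin-resistant L4440 clones, though the record does not say so. The sequencing-verified and depositor sequences show the same feature layout, differing by about ten bases and in their start coordinate.
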