Addgene plasmid #163691: LoriT
Purpose: Modified L4440 containing now CamR and oriT for conjugation
Depositing lab: Baris Tursun. Depositing organization: Max-Delbrueck-Centrum fuer Molekulare Medizin (MDC). Publication: The CONJUDOR pipeline for multiplexed knockdown of gene pairs identifies RBBP-5 as a germ cell reprogramming barrier in C. elegans. Kazmierczak M, Farre I Diaz C, Ofenbauer A, Herzog S, Tursun B. Nucleic Acids Res. 2021 Feb 26;49(4):e22. doi: 10.1093/nar/gkaa1171. PubMed 33290523.
Backbone
  Vector backbone: L4440
  Backbone manufacturer: Andrew Fire (Addgene plasmid # 1654)
  Vector type: Bacterial Expression
Growth in bacteria
  Bacterial resistance: Chloramphenicol, 25 μg/mL
  Growth temperature: 37°C
  Growth strain: DH5alpha
  Copy number: High Copy
Gene/Insert
  Gene/Insert name: oriT
  Species: E.coli
  Cloning method: Gibson Cloning
  Sequencing primers: 5′ aacgccagcaacgcggcct; 3′ tcagctcactcaaaggcgg
Terms and licenses: Academic/Nonprofit Terms; Industry Terms: Not Available to Industry
How to cite: LoriT was a gift from Baris Tursun (Addgene plasmid # 163691 ; http://n2t.net/addgene:163691 ; RRID:Addgene_163691)
